>Addgene plasmid #224351 | pFastBacI-KDAC6 H216A | addgene full sequence | sequence record 448041 | Addgene NGS Result
G
[124 nt withheld, positions 2-125]
C
[91 nt withheld, positions 127-217]
A
[49 nt withheld, positions 219-267]
CCTTTGACGTTGGAGTCCACGTTCTT
[37 nt withheld, positions 294-330]
ACCCTATCTCGGTCTATTCTTTTGATTTATAAGGGATTTTGCCGATTTCGGCCTATTGGTTAAAAAATGA
GCTGATTTAACAAAAATTTAACGCGAATTTTAACAAAATATTAACGCTTACAATTTAGGTGGCACTTTTC
GGGGAAATGTGCGCGGAACCCCTATTTGTTTATTTTTCTAAATACATTCAAATATGTATCCGCTCATGAG
ACAATAACCCTGATAAATGCTTCAATAATATTGAAAAAGGAAGAGTATGAGTATTCAACATTTCCGTGTC
GCCCTTATTCCCTTTTTTGCGGCATTTTGCCTTCCTGTTTTTGCTCACCCAGAAACGCTGGTGAAAGTAA
AAGATGCTGAAGATCAGTTGGGTGCACGAGTGGGTTACATCGAACTGGATCTCAACAGCGGTAAGATCCT
TGAGAGTTTTCGCCCCGAAGAACGTTTTCCAATGATGAGCACTTTTAAAGTTCTGCTATGTGGCGCGGTA
TTATCCCGTATTGACGCCGGGCAAGAGCAACTCGGTCGCCGCATACACTATTCTCAGAATGACTTGGTTG
AGTACTCACCAGTCACAGAAAAGCATCTTACGGATGGCATGACAGTAAGAGAATTATGCAGTGCTGCCAT
AACCATGAGTGATAACACTGCGGCCAACTTACTTCTGACAACGATCGGAGGACCGAAGGAGCTAACCGCT
TTTTTGCACAACATGGGGGATCATGTAACTCGCCTTGATCGTTGGGAACCGGAGCTGAATGAAGCCATAC
CAAACGACGAGCGTGACACCACGATGCCTGTAGCAATGGCAACAACGTTGCGCAAACTATTAACTGGCGA
ACTACTTACTCTAGCTTCCCGGCAACAATTAATAGACTGGATGGAGGCGGATAAAGTTGCAGGACCACTT
CTGCGCTCGGCCCTTCCGGCTGGCTGGTTTATTGCTGATAAATCTGGAGCCGGTGAGCGTGGGTCTCGCG
GTATCATTGCAGCACTGGGGCCAGATGGTAAGCCCTCCCGTATCGTAGTTATCTACACGACGGGGAGTCA
GGCAACTATGGATGAACGAAATAGACAGATCGCTGAGATAGGTGCCTCACTGATTAAGCATTGGTAACTG
TCAGACCAAGTTTACTCATATATACTTTAGATTGATTTAAAACTTCATTTTTAATTTAAAAGGATCTAGG
TGAAGATCCTTTTTGATAATCTCATGACCAAAATCCCTTAACGTGAGTTTTCGTTCCACTGAGCGTCAGA
CCCCGTAGAAAAGATCAAAGGATCTTCTTGAGATCCTTTTTTTCTGCGCGTAATCTGCTGCTTGCAAACA
AAAAAACCACCGCTACCAGCGGTGGTTTGTTTGCCGGATCAAGAGCTACCAACTCTTTTTCCGAAGGTAA
CTGGCTTCAGCAGAGCGCAGATACCAAATACTGTTCTTCTAGTGTAGCCGTAGTTAGGCCACCACTTCAA
GAACTCTGTAGCACCGCCTACATACCTCGCTCTGCTAATCCTGTTACCAGTGGCTGCTGCCAGTGGCGAT
AAGTCGTGTCTTACCGGGTTGGACTCAAGACGATAGTTACCGGATAAGGCGCAGCGGTCGGGCTGAACGG
GGGGTTCGTGCACACAGCCCAGCTTGGAGCGAACGACCTACACCGAACTGAGATACCTACAGCGTGAGCT
ATGAGAAAGCGCCACGCTTCCCGAAGGGAGAAAGGCGGACAGGTATCCGGTAAGCGGCAGGGTCGGAACA
GGAGAGCGCACGAGGGAGCTTCCAGGGGGAAACGCCTGGTATCTTTATAGTCCTGTCGGGTTTCGCCACC
TCTGACTTGAGCGTCGATTTTTGTGATGCTCGTCAGGGGGGCGGAGCCTATGGAAAAACGCCAGCAACGC
GGCCTTTTTACGGTTCCTGGCCTTTTGCTGGCCTTTTGCTCACATGTTCTTTCCTGCGTTATCCCCTGAT
TCTGTGGATAACCGTATTACCGCCTTTGAGTGAGCTGATACCGCTCGCCGCAGCCGAACGACCGAGCGCA
GCGAGTCAGTGAGCGAGGAAGCGGAAGAGCGCCTGATGCGGTATTTTCTCCTTACGCATCTGTGCGGTAT
TTCACACCGCATAGACCAGCCGCGTAACCTGGCAAAATCGGTTACGGTTGAGTAATAAATGGATGCCCTG
CGTAAGCGGGTGTGGGCGGACAATAAAGTCTTAAACTGAACAAAATAGATCTAAACTATGACAATAAAGT
CTTAAACTAGACAGAATAGTTGTAAACTGAAATCAGTCCAGTTATGCTGTGAAAAAGCATACTGGACTTT
TGTTATGGCTAAAGCAAACTCTTCATTTTCTGAAGTGCAAATTGCCCGTCGTATTAAAGAGGGGCGTGGC
CAAGGGCATGGTAAAGACTATATTCGCGGCGTTGTGACAATTTACCGAACAACTCCGCGGCCGGGAAGCC
GATCTCGGCTTGAACGAATTGTTAGGTGGCGGTACTTGGGTCGATATCAAAGTGCATCACTTCTTCCCGT
ATGCCCAACTTTGTATAGAGAGCCACTGCGGGATCGTCACCGTAATCTGCTTGCACGTAGATCACATAAG
CACCAAGCGCGTTGGCCTCATGCTTGAGGAGATTGATGAGCGCGGTGGCAATGCCCTGCCTCCGGTGCTC
GCCGGAGACTGCGAGATCATAGATATAGATCTCACTACGCGGCTGCTCAAACTTGGGCAGAACGTAAGCC
GCGAGAGCGCCAACAACCGCTTCTTGGTCGAAGGCAGCAAGCGCGATGAATGTCTTACTACGGAGCAAGT
TCCCGAGGTAATCGGAGTCCGGCTGATGTTGGGAGTAGGTGGCTACGTCTCCGAACTCACGACCGAAAAG
ATCAAGAGCAGCCCGCATGGATTTGACTTGGTCAGGGCCGAGCCTACATGTGCGAATGATGCCCATACTT
GAGCCACCTAACTTTGTTTTAGGGCGACTGCCCTGCTGCGTAACATCGTTGCTGCTGCGTAACATCGTTG
CTGCTCCATAACATCAAACATCGACCCACGGCGTAACGCGCTTGCTGCTTGGATGCCCGAGGCATAGACT
GTACAAAAAAACAGTCATAACAAGCCATGAAAACCGCCACTGCGCCGTTACCACCGCTGCGTTCGGTCAA
GGTTCTGGACCAGTTGCGTGAGCGCATACGCTACTTGCATTACAGTTTACGAACCGAACAGGCTTATGTC
AACTGGGTTCGTGCCTTCATCCGTTTCCACGGTGTGCGTCACCCGGCAACCTTGGGCAGCAGCGAAGTCG
AGGCATTTCTGTCCTGGCTGGCGAACGAGCGCAAGGTTTCGGTCTCCACGCATCGTCAGGCATTGGCGGC
CTTGCTGTTCTTCTACGGCAAGGTGCTGTGCACGGATCTGCCCTGGCTTCAGGAGATCGGAAGACCTCGG
CCGTCGCGGCGCTTGCCGGTGGTGCTGACCCCGGATGAAGTGGTTCGCATCCTCGGTTTTCTGGAAGGCG
AGCATCGTTTGTTCGCCCAGGACTCTAGCTATAGTTCTAGTGGTTGGCTACGTATACTCCGGAATATTAA
TAGATCATGGAGATAATTAAAATGATAACCATCTCGCAAATAAATAAGTATTTTACTGTTTTCGTAACAG
TTTTGTAATAAAAAAACCTATAAATATTCCGGATTATTCATACCGTCCCACCATATGACCTCAACCGGCC
AGGATTCCACCACAACCAGGCAGCGAAGAAGTAGGCAGAACCCCCAGTCGCCCCCTCAGGACTCCAGTGT
CACTTCGAAGCGAAATATTAAAAAGGGAGCCGTTCCCCGCTCTATCCCCAATCTAGCGGAGGTAAAGAAG
AAAGGCAAAATGAAGAAGCTCGGCCAAGCAATGGAAGAAGACCTAATCGTGGGACTGCAAGGGATGGATC
TGAACCTTGAGGCTGAAGCACTGGCTGGCACTGGCTTGGTGTTGGATGAGCAGTTAAATGAATTCCATTG
CCTCTGGGATGACAGCTTCCCGGAAGGCCCTGAGCGGCTCCATGCCATCAAGGAGCAACTGATCCAGGAG
GGCCTCCTAGATCGCTGCGTGTCCTTTCAGGCCCGGTTTGCTGAAAAGGAAGAGCTGATGTTGGTTCACA
GCCTAGAATATATTGATCTGATGGAAACAACCCAGTACATGAATGAGGGAGAACTCCGTGTCCTAGCAGA
CACCTACGACTCAGTTTATCTGCATCCGAACTCATACTCCTGTGCCTGCCTGGCCTCAGGCTCTGTCCTC
AGGCTGGTGGATGCGGTCCTGGGGGCTGAGATCCGGAATGGCATGGCCATCATTAGGCCTCCTGGACATG
CAGCCCAGCACAGTCTTATGGATGGCTATTGCATGTTCAACCACGTGGCTGTGGCAGCCCGCTATGCTCA
ACAGAAACACCGCATCCGGAGGGTCCTTATCGTAGATTGGGATGTGCACCACGGTCAAGGAACACAGTTC
ACCTTCGACCAGGACCCCAGTGTCCTCTATTTCTCCATCCACCGCTACGAGCAGGGTAGGTTCTGGCCCC
ACCTGAAGGCCTCTAACTGGTCCACCACAGGTTTCGGCCAAGGCCAAGGATATACCATCAATGTGCCTTG
GAACCAGGTGGGGATGCGGGATGCTGACTACATTGCTGCTTTCCTGCACGTCCTGCTGCCAGTCGCCCTC
GAATTCCAGCCTCAGCTGGTCCTGGTGGCTGCTGGATTTGATGCCCTGCAAGGGGACCCCAAGGGTGAGA
TGGCCGCCACTCCGGCAGGGTTCGCCCAGCTAACCCACCTGCTCATGGGTCTGGCAGGAGGCAAGCTGAT
CCTGTCTCTGGAGGGTGGCTACAACCTCCGCGCCCTGGCTGAAGGCGTCAGTGCTTCGCTCCACACCCTT
CTGGGAGACCCTTGCCCCATGCTGGAGTCACCTGGTGCCCCCTGCCGGAGTGCCCAGGCTTCAGTTTCCT
GTGCTCTGGAAGCCCTTGAGCCCTTCTGGGAGGTTCTTGTGAGATCAACTGAGACCGTGGAGAGGGACAA
CATGGAGGAGGACAATGTAGAGGAGAGCGAGGAGGAAGGACCCTGGGAGCCCCCTGTGCTCCCAATCCTG
ACATGGCCAGTGCTACAGTCTCGCACAGGGCTGGTCTATGACCAAAATATGATGAATCACTGCAACTTGT
GGGACAGCCACCACCCTGAGGTACCCCAGCGCATCTTGCGGATCATGTGCCGTCTGGAGGAGCTGGGCCT
TGCCGGGCGCTGCCTCACCCTGACACCGCGCCCTGCCACAGAGGCTGAGCTGCTCACCTGTCACAGTGCT
GAGTACGTGGGTCATCTCCGGGCCACAGAGAAAATGAAAACCCGGGAGCTGCACCGTGAGAGTTCCAACT
TTGACTCCATCTATATCTGCCCCAGTACCTTCGCCTGTGCACAGCTTGCCACTGGCGCTGCCTGCCGCCT
GGTGGAGGCTGTGCTCTCAGGAGAGGTTCTGAATGGTGCTGCTGTGGTGCGTCCCCCAGGACACCACGCA
GAGCAGGATGCAGCTTGCGGTTTTTGCTTTTTCAACTCTGTGGCTGTGGCTGCTCGCCATGCCCAGACTA
TCAGTGGGCATGCCCTACGGATCCTGATTGTGGATTGGGATGTCCACCACGGTAATGGAACTCAGCACAT
GTTTGAGGATGACCCCAGTGTGCTATATGTGTCCCTGCACCGCTATGATCATGGCACCTTCTTCCCCATG
GGGGATGAGGGTGCCAGCAGCCAGATCGGCCGGGCTGCGGGCACAGGCTTCACCGTCAACGTGGCATGGA
ACGGGCCCCGCATGGGTGATGCTGACTACCTAGCTGCCTGGCATCGCCTGGTGCTTCCCATTGCCTACGA
GTTTAACCCAGAACTGGTGCTGGTCTCAGCTGGCTTTGATGCTGCACGGGGGGATCCGCTGGGGGGCTGC
CAGGTGTCACCTGAGGGTTATGCCCACCTCACCCACCTGCTGATGGGCCTTGCCAGTGGCCGCATTATCC
TTATCCTAGAGGGTGGCTATAACCTGACATCCATCTCAGAGTCCATGGCTGCCTGCACTCGCTCCCTCCT
TGGAGACCCACCACCCCTGCTGACCCTGCCACGGCCCCCACTATCAGGGGCCCTGGCCTCAATCACTGAG
ACCATCCAAGTCCATCGCAGATACTGGCGCAGCTTACGGGTCATGAAGGTAGAAGACAGAGAAGGACCCT
CCAGTTCTAAGTTGGTCACCAAGAAGGCACCCCAACCAGCCAAACCTAGGTTAGCTGAGCGGATGACCAC
ACGAGAAAAGAAGGTTCTGGAAGCAGGCATGGGGAAAGTCACCTCGGCATCATTTGGGGAAGAGTCCACT
CCAGGCCAGACTAACTCAGAGACAGCTGTGGTGGCCCTCACTCAGGACCAGCCCTCAGAGGCAGCCACAG
GGGGAGCCACTCTGGCCCAGACCATTTCTGAGGCAGCCATTGGGGGAGCCATGCTGGGCCAGACCACCTC
AGAGGAGGCTGTCGGGGGAGCCACTCCGGACCAGACCACCTCAGAGGAGACTGTGGGAGGAGCCATTCTG
GACCAGACCACCTCAGAGGATGCTGTTGGGGGAGCCACGCTGGGCCAGACTACCTCAGAGGAGGCTGTAG
GAGGAGCTACACTGGCCCAGACCACCTCGGAGGCAGCCATGGAGGGAGCCACACTGGACCAGACTACGTC
AGAGGAGGCTCCAGGGGGCACCGAGCTGATCCAAACTCCTCTAGCCTCTAGCACAGACCACCAGACCCCC
CCAACCTCACCTGTGCAGGGAACTACACCCCAGATATCTCCCAGTACACTGATTGGGAGTCTCAGGACCT
TGGAGCTAGGCAGCGAATCTCAGGGGGCCTCAGAATCTCAGGCCCCAGGAGAGGAGAACCTACTAGGAGA
GGCAGCTGGAGGTCAGGACATGGCTGATTCGATGCTGATGCAGGGATCTAGGGGCCTCACTGATCAGGCC
ATATTTTATGCTGTGACACCACTGCCCTGGTGTCCCCATTTGGTGGCAGTATGCCCCATACCTGCAGCAG
GCCTAGACGTGACCCAACCTTGTGGGGACTGTGGAACAATCCAAGAGAATTGGGTGTGTCTCTCTTGCTA
TCAGGTCTACTGTGGTCGTTACATCAATGGCCACATGCTCCAACACCATGGAAATTCTGGACACCCGCTG
GTCCTCAGCTACATCGACCTGTCAGCCTGGTGTTACTACTGTCAGGCCTATGTCCACCACCAGGCTCTCC
TAGATGTGAAGAACATCGCCCACCAGAACAAGTTTGGGGAGGATATGCCCCACCCACACGAAAATCTGTA
TTTCCAAGGTCACCATCACCACCATCACTAACTCGAGGCATGCGGTACCAAGCTTGTCGAGAAGTACTAG
AGGATCATAATCAGCCATACCACATTTGTAGAGGTTTTACTTGCTTTAAAAAACCTCCCACACCTCCCCC
TGAACCTGAAACATAAAATGAATGCAATTGTTGTTGTTAACTTGTTTATTGCAGCTTATAATGGTTACAA
ATAAAGCAATAGCATCACAAATTTCACAAATAAAGCATTTTTTTCACTGCATTCTAGTTGTGGTTTGTCC
AAACTCATCAATGTATCTTATCATGTCTGGATCTGATCACTGCTTGAGCCTAGGAGATCCGAACCAGATA
AGTGAAATCTAGTTCCAAACTATTTTGTCATTTTTAATTTTCGTATTAGCTTACGACGCTACACCCAGTT
CCCATCTATTTTGTCACTCTTCCCTAAATAATCCTTAAAAACTCCATTTCCACCCCTCCCAGTTCCCAAC
TATTTTGTCCGCCCACAGCGGGGCATTTTTCTTCCTGTTATGTTTTTAATCAAACATCCTGCCAACTCCA
TGTGACAAACCGTCATCTTCGGCTACTTTTTCTCTGTCACAGAATGAAAATTTTTCTGTCATCTCTTCGT
TATTAATGTTTGTAATTGACTGAATATCAACGCTTATTTGCAGCCTGAATGGCGAATGG
Features (pLannotate 1.2.2; 15 found; start..end, strand, type, name):
      2..456     +  rep_origin     f1 ori (sequence partly withheld): f1 bacteriophage origin of replication; arrow indicates direction of (+) strand synthesis
    482..586     +  promoter       AmpR promoter: bla
    587..1447    +  CDS            AmpR: β-lactamase; bla; confers resistance to ampicillin, carbenicillin, and related antibiotics
   1618..2206    +  rep_origin     ori: high-copy-number ColE1/pMB1/pBR322/pUC origin of replication
   2392..2443    -  misc_feature   bom (fragment): basis of mobility region from pBR322
   2511..2735    -  mobile_element Tn7R: mini-Tn7 element (right end of the Tn7 transposon) Tn7
   2802..3335    -  CDS            GmR: gentamycin acetyltransferase; aacC1; confers resistance to gentamycin
   3524..3552    -  promoter       Pc promoter: intI1 (promoter lies within the coding sequence); class 1 integron promoter
   3530..3877    -  CDS            YPR2_ECOLX (fragment): Protein predicted: Swiss-Prot protein existence level 4. From Escherichia coli.
   3904..3995    +  promoter       polyhedrin promoter: polh from Autographa californica; promoter for the baculovirus polyhedrin gene
   4025..7669    +  CDS            HDAC6: HDAC6_HUMAN - Also known as KIAA0901 From Homo sapiens (Human).
   7753..7836    +  CDS            large T antigen (fragment): large T antigen from SV40 (simian virus 40)
   7859..7993    +  polyA_signal   SV40 poly(A) signal: SV40 polyadenylation signal
   8022..8187    -  mobile_element Tn7L: mini-Tn7 element (left end of the Tn7 transposon) Tn7
   8350..8366    +  CDS            lacZα (fragment): LacZα fragment of β-galactosidase; lacZ fragment
