[The description below was written by a language model from this plasmid's Addgene catalogue record and pLannotate feature annotations shown in this document.]
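Description:
pFastBacI-KDAC6 H216A is a baculovirus donor (transfer) plasmid for producing a mutant form of human lysine deacetylase 6 (KDAC6, also called HDAC6) in insect cells. It is built on the commercial pFastBacI backbone, modified by removal of one NheI site, and totals 8,369 bp. In E. coli it is maintained as a high-copy plasmid through a ColE1/pUC-type origin and selected with ampicillin via the β-lactamase gene. An f1 phage origin is also present.

The expression cassette lies between the Tn7R and Tn7L ends of a mini-Tn7 element. Within these ends, the Autographa californica polyhedrin promoter, a very strong late baculoviral promoter, drives the roughly 3.7 kb HDAC6 open reading frame, which was inserted between NheI and XhoI sites and is followed by an SV40 polyadenylation signal. The same transposable segment carries a gentamicin acetyltransferase gene under the integron Pc promoter. In Bac-to-Bac-type systems, the mini-Tn7 segment is transposed into a baculovirus shuttle vector (bacmid) in a suitable E. coli host, gentamicin resistance marks the transposed cassette, and the recombinant bacmid is then used to generate virus for insect cell infection.

The insert carries a histidine-216-to-alanine substitution and a C-terminal His6 tag that is removable with TEV protease, which allows affinity purification followed by tag removal. The tag is listed in the catalogue fields but is not separately annotated in the feature table. The HDAC6 coding sequence derives in part from an earlier mammalian Flag-tagged HDAC6 expression plasmid. The associated publication concerns lysine deacetylase substrate selectivity, though the record does not state the functional consequence of the H216A mutation.
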