Addgene plasmid #224351: pFastBacI-KDAC6 H216A
Purpose: Expresses human KDAC6 (HDAC6) H216A in insect cells
Depositing lab: Terry Watt. Depositing organization: Xavier University of Louisiana. Publication: Lysine Deacetylase Substrate Selectivity: Distinct Interaction Surfaces Drive Positive and Negative Selection for Residues Following Acetyllysine. Toro TB, Bornes KE, Watt TJ. Biochemistry. 2023 May 2;62(9):1464-1483. doi: 10.1021/acs.biochem.3c00001. Epub 2023 Apr 12. PubMed 37043688.
Backbone
  Vector backbone: pFastBacI
  Backbone manufacturer: Thermo Fisher Scientific
  Backbone size w/o insert (bp): 4682
  Total vector size (bp): 8369
  Modifications to backbone: Removal of one NheI site
  Vector type: Insect Expression
Growth in bacteria
  Bacterial resistance: Ampicillin, 100 μg/mL
  Growth temperature: 37°C
  Growth strain: DH5alpha
  Copy number: High Copy
Gene/Insert
  Gene/Insert name: KDAC6 (alt name: HDAC6)
  Species: H. sapiens (human)
  Insert size (bp): 3687
  Mutation: Histidine 216 mutated to alanine
  Entrez Gene: HDAC6 (a.k.a. CPBHM, HD6, JM21, KDAC6, PPP1R90)
  Promoter: Polyhedrin
  Tag / fusion protein: TEV-cleavable His6 (C terminal on insert)
  Cloning method: Restriction Enzyme; 5′ cloning site NheI (not destroyed); 3′ cloning site XhoI (not destroyed)
  Sequencing primers: 5′ CTAGTGGTTGGCTACGTATACTC; 3′ CCTCTACAAATGTGGTATGGCTG
Resource information
  A portion of this plasmid was derived from a plasmid made by: Eric Verdin: Addgene 13823 (pcDNA3.1+ HDAC6 Flag).
Terms and licenses: Academic/Nonprofit Terms; Industry Terms
How to cite: pFastBacI-KDAC6 H216A was a gift from Terry Watt (Addgene plasmid # 224351 ; http://n2t.net/addgene:224351 ; RRID:Addgene_224351)
